>Addgene plasmid #49596 | EGFP-Rab18Q67L | depositor full sequence | sequence record 74238 | EGFP-Rab18Q67L sequence 5331 bps
TAGTTATTAATAGTAATCAATTACGGGGTCATTAGTTCATAGCCCATATATGGAGTTCCGCGTTACATAA
CTTACGGTAAATGGCCCGCCTGGCTGACCGCCCAACGACCCCCGCCCATTGACGTCAATAATGACGTATG
TTCCCATAGTAACGCCAATAGGGACTTTCCATTGACGTCAATGGGTGGAGTATTTACGGTAAACTGCCCA
CTTGGCAGTACATCAAGTGTATCATATGCCAAGTACGCCCCCTATTGACGTCAATGACGGTAAATGGCCC
GCCTGGCATTATGCCCAGTACATGACCTTATGGGACTTTCCTACTTGGCAGTACATCTACGTATTAGTCA
TCGCTATTACCATGGTGATGCGGTTTTGGCAGTACATCAATGGGCGTGGATAGCGGTTTGACTCACGGGG
ATTTCCAAGTCTCCACCCCATTGACGTCAATGGGAGTTTGTTTTGGCACCAAAATCAACGGGACTTTCCA
AAATGTCGTAACAACTCCGCCCCATTGACGCAAATGGGCGGTAGGCGTGTACGGTGGGAGGTCTATATAA
GCAGAGCTGGTTTAGTGAACCGTCAGATCCGCTAGCGCTACCGGTCGCCACCATGGTGAGCAAGGGCGAG
GAGCTGTTCACCGGGGTGGTGCCCATCCTGGTCGAGCTGGACGGCGACGTAAACGGCCACAAGTTCAGCG
TGTCCGGCGAGGGCGAGGGCGATGCCACCTACGGCAAGCTGACCCTGAAGTTCATCTGCACCACCGGCAA
GCTGCCCGTGCCCTGGCCCACCCTCGTGACCACCCTGACCTACGGCGTGCAGTGCTTCAGCCGCTACCCC
GACCACATGAAGCAGCACGACTTCTTCAAGTCCGCCATGCCCGAAGGCTACGTCCAGGAGCGCACCATCT
TCTTCAAGGACGACGGCAACTACAAGACCCGCGCCGAGGTGAAGTTCGAGGGCGACACCCTGGTGAACCG
CATCGAGCTGAAGGGCATCGACTTCAAGGAGGACGGCAACATCCTGGGGCACAAGCTGGAGTACAACTAC
AACAGCCACAACGTCTATATCATGGCCGACAAGCAGAAGAACGGCATCAAGGTGAACTTCAAGATCCGCC
ACAACATCGAGGACGGCAGCGTGCAGCTCGCCGACCACTACCAGCAGAACACCCCCATCGGCGACGGCCC
CGTGCTGCTGCCCGACAACCACTACCTGAGCACCCAGTCCGCCCTGAGCAAAGACCCCAACGAGAAGCGC
GATCACATGGTCCTGCTGGAGTTCGTGACCGCCGCCGGGATCACTCTCGGCATGGACGAGCTGTACAAGT
CCGGACTCAGATCCACCATGGACGAGGACGTGCTAACCACCCTGAAGATCCTCATCATCGGCGAGAGTGG
GGTGGGCAAGTCCAGCCTGCTCTTGAGGTTCACAGATGATACGTTTGATCCAGAACTTGCAGCAACAATA
GGTGTTGACTTTAAGGTGAAAACAATTTCAGTGGATGGAAATAAGGCTAAACTTGCAATATGGGATACTG
CTGGTCTAGAGAGGTTTAGAACATTAACTCCCAGCTATTATAGAGGTGCACAGGGTGTTATATTAGTTTA
TGATGTCACAAGAAGAGATACATTTGTTAAACTGGATAATTGGTTAAATGAATTGGAAACATACTGTACA
AGAAATGACATAGTAAACATGCTAGTTGGAAATAAAATCGATAAGGAAAATCGTGAAGTCGATAGAAATG
AAGGCCTGAAATTTGCACGAAAGCATTCCATGTTATTTATAGAGGCAAGTGCAAAAACCTGTGATGGTGT
ACAATGTGCCTTTGAAGAACTTGTTGAAAAGATCATTCAGACCCCTGGACTGTGGGAAAGTGAGAACCAG
AATAAAGGAGTCAAACTGTCACACAGGGAAGAAGGCCAAGGAGGAGGAGCCTGTGGTGGTTATTGCTCTG
TGTTATAACTCGACGGTACCGCGGGCCCGGGATCCACCGGATCTAGATAACTGATCATAATCAGCCATAC
CACATTTGTAGAGGTTTTACTTGCTTTAAAAAACCTCCCACACCTCCCCCTGAACCTGAAACATAAAATG
AATGCAATTGTTGTTGTTAACTTGTTTATTGCAGCTTATAATGGTTACAAATAAAGCAATAGCATCACAA
ATTTCACAAATAAAGCATTTTTTTCACTGCATTCTAGTTGTGGTTTGTCCAAACTCATCAATGTATCTTA
ACGCGTAAATTGTAAGCGTTAATATTTTGTTAAAATTCGCGTTAAATTTTTGTTAAATCAGCTCATTTTT
TAACCAATAGGCCGAAATCGGCAAAATCCCTTATAAATCAAAAGAATAGACCGAGATAGGGT
[37 nt withheld, positions 2373-2409]
AAAGAACGTGGACTCCAACGTCAAAGG
[49 nt withheld, positions 2437-2485]
T
[91 nt withheld, positions 2487-2577]
G
[124 nt withheld, positions 2579-2702]
CAGGTGGCACTTTTCGGGGAAATGTGCGCGGAACCCCTATTTGTTTATTTTTCTAAATACATTCAAATAT
GTATCCGCTCATGAGACAATAACCCTGATAAATGCTTCAATAATATTGAAAAAGGAAGAGTCCTGAGGCG
GAAAGAACCAGCTGTGGAATGTGTGTCAGTTAGGGTGTGGAAAGTCCCCAGGCTCCCCAGCAGGCAGAAG
TATGCAAAGCATGCATCTCAATTAGTCAGCAACCAGGTGTGGAAAGTCCCCAGGCTCCCCAGCAGGCAGA
AGTATGCAAAGCATGCATCTCAATTAGTCAGCAACCATAGTCCCGCCCCTAACTCCGCCCATCCCGCCCC
TAACTCCGCCCAGTTCCGCCCATTCTCCGCCCCATGGCTGACTAATTTTTTTTATTTATGCAGAGGCCGA
GGCCGCCTCGGCCTCTGAGCTATTCCAGAAGTAGTGAGGAGGCTTTTTTGGAGGCCTAGGCTTTTGCAAA
GATCGATCAAGAGACAGGATGAGGATCGTTTCGCATGATTGAACAAGATGGATTGCACGCAGGTTCTCCG
GCCGCTTGGGTGGAGAGGCTATTCGGCTATGACTGGGCACAACAGACAATCGGCTGCTCTGATGCCGCCG
TGTTCCGGCTGTCAGCGCAGGGGCGCCCGGTTCTTTTTGTCAAGACCGACCTGTCCGGTGCCCTGAATGA
ACTGCAAGACGAGGCAGCGCGGCTATCGTGGCTGGCCACGACGGGCGTTCCTTGCGCAGCTGTGCTCGAC
GTTGTCACTGAAGCGGGAAGGGACTGGCTGCTATTGGGCGAAGTGCCGGGGCAGGATCTCCTGTCATCTC
ACCTTGCTCCTGCCGAGAAAGTATCCATCATGGCTGATGCAATGCGGCGGCTGCATACGCTTGATCCGGC
TACCTGCCCATTCGACCACCAAGCGAAACATCGCATCGAGCGAGCACGTACTCGGATGGAAGCCGGTCTT
GTCGATCAGGATGATCTGGACGAAGAGCATCAGGGGCTCGCGCCAGCCGAACTGTTCGCCAGGCTCAAGG
CGAGCATGCCCGACGGCGAGGATCTCGTCGTGACCCATGGCGATGCCTGCTTGCCGAATATCATGGTGGA
AAATGGCCGCTTTTCTGGATTCATCGACTGTGGCCGGCTGGGTGTGGCGGACCGCTATCAGGACATAGCG
TTGGCTACCCGTGATATTGCTGAAGAGCTTGGCGGCGAATGGGCTGACCGCTTCCTCGTGCTTTACGGTA
TCGCCGCTCCCGATTCGCAGCGCATCGCCTTCTATCGCCTTCTTGACGAGTTCTTCTGAGCGGGACTCTG
GGGTTCGAAATGACCGACCAAGCGACGCCCAACCTGCCATCACGAGATTTCGATTCCACCGCCGCCTTCT
ATGAAAGGTTGGGCTTCGGAATCGTTTTCCGGGACGCCGGCTGGATGATCCTCCAGCGCGGGGATCTCAT
GCTGGAGTTCTTCGCCCACCCTAGGGGGAGGCTAACTGAAACACGGAAGGAGACAATACCGGAAGGAACC
CGCGCTATGACGGCAATAAAAAGACAGAATAAAACGCACGGTGTTGGGTCGTTTGTTCATAAACGCGGGG
TTCGGTCCCAGGGCTGGCACTCTGTCGATACCCCACCGAGACCCCATTGGGGCCAATACGCCCGCGTTTC
TTCCTTTTCCCCACCCCACCCCCCAAGTTCGGGTGAAGGCCCAGGGCTCGCAGCCAACGTCGGGGCGGCA
GGCCCTGCCATAGCCTCAGGTTACTCATATATACTTTAGATTGATTTAAAACTTCATTTTTAATTTAAAA
GGATCTAGGTGAAGATCCTTTTTGATAATCTCATGACCAAAATCCCTTAACGTGAGTTTTCGTTCCACTG
AGCGTCAGACCCCGTAGAAAAGATCAAAGGATCTTCTTGAGATCCTTTTTTTCTGCGCGTAATCTGCTGC
TTGCAAACAAAAAAACCACCGCTACCAGCGGTGGTTTGTTTGCCGGATCAAGAGCTACCAACTCTTTTTC
CGAAGGTAACTGGCTTCAGCAGAGCGCAGATACCAAATACTGTCCTTCTAGTGTAGCCGTAGTTAGGCCA
CCACTTCAAGAACTCTGTAGCACCGCCTACATACCTCGCTCTGCTAATCCTGTTACCAGTGGCTGCTGCC
AGTGGCGATAAGTCGTGTCTTACCGGGTTGGACTCAAGACGATAGTTACCGGATAAGGCGCAGCGGTCGG
GCTGAACGGGGGGTTCGTGCACACAGCCCAGCTTGGAGCGAACGACCTACACCGAACTGAGATACCTACA
GCGTGAGCTATGAGAAAGCGCCACGCTTCCCGAAGGGAGAAAGGCGGACAGGTATCCGGTAAGCGGCAGG
GTCGGAACAGGAGAGCGCACGAGGGAGCTTCCAGGGGGAAACGCCTGGTATCTTTATAGTCCTGTCGGGT
TTCGCCACCTCTGACTTGAGCGTCGATTTTTGTGATGCTCGTCAGGGGGGCGGAGCCTATGGAAAAACGC
CAGCAACGCGGCCTTTTTACGGTTCCTGGCCTTTTGCTGGCCTTTTGCTCACATGTTCTTTCCTGCGTTA
TCCCCTGATTCTGTGGATAACCGTATTACCGCCATGCAT
Features (pLannotate 1.2.2; 15 found; start..end, strand, type, name):
     61..364     +  enhancer       CMV enhancer: human cytomegalovirus immediate early enhancer
    365..568     +  promoter       CMV promoter: human cytomegalovirus (CMV) immediate early promoter
    613..1329    +  CDS            EGFP: EGFP is a basic (constitutively fluorescent) green fluorescent protein published in 1996, derived from Aequorea victoria. It is reported to be a rapidly-maturing weak dimer with moderate acid sensitivity.
   1348..1965    +  CDS            RAB18: RAB18_HUMAN - Experimental evidence at protein level: Swiss-Prot protein existence level 1. Required for the localization of ZFYVE1 to lipid droplets and for its function in mediating the formation of endoplasmic reticulum- lipid droplets (ER-LD) contacts (PubMed:30970241). Plays a role in apical endocytosis/recycling (By similarity). Plays a key role in eye and brain development and neurodegeneration (PubMed:21473985). From Homo sapiens (Human).
   1970..1995    +  misc_feature   MCS (fragment): multiple cloning site
   2012..2096    +  CDS            large T antigen (fragment): large T antigen from SV40 (simian virus 40)
   2119..2240    +  polyA_signal   SV40 poly(A) signal: SV40 polyadenylation signal
   2274..2702    -  rep_origin     f1 ori (sequence partly withheld): f1 bacteriophage origin of replication; arrow indicates direction of (+) strand synthesis
   2729..2833    +  promoter       AmpR promoter: bla
   2835..3192    +  promoter       SV40 promoter: SV40 enhancer and early promoter
   3227..4021    +  CDS            NeoR/KanR: aminoglycoside phosphotransferase from Tn5; aph(3')-II (or nptII); confers resistance to neomycin, kanamycin, and G418 (Geneticin®)
   4042..4194    +  CDS            ble (fragment): BLE_KLEPN - Experimental evidence at protein level: Swiss-Prot protein existence level 1. Binding protein with a strong affinity to the bleomycin family of antibiotics. Binds to CL990; an antimitotic-antibiotic compound. From Klebsiella pneumoniae.
   4253..4300    +  polyA_signal   HSV TK poly(A) signal: herpes simplex virus thymidine kinase polyadenylation signal (Cole and Stacy, 1985)
   4391..4407    -  polyA_signal   bGH poly(A) signal (fragment): bovine growth hormone polyadenylation signal
   4629..5217    +  rep_origin     ori: high-copy-number ColE1/pMB1/pBR322/pUC origin of replication
