[The description below was written by a language model from this plasmid's Addgene catalogue record and pLannotate feature annotations shown in this document.]
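Description:
EGFP-Rab18Q67L is a mammalian expression plasmid of about 5.3 kb built on the Clontech EGFP-C1 backbone. It produces human RAB18 carrying a glutamine-to-leucine substitution at position 67, fused at its N terminus to EGFP. The fusion is driven by the human cytomegalovirus immediate early enhancer and promoter. The EGFP coding sequence is followed a short linker later by the roughly 600 bp RAB18 open reading frame, and the transcript is terminated by the SV40 polyadenylation signal. The Rab18 sequence was derived from a commercially obtained cDNA clone and inserted by ligating compatible ends (BamHI/BglII at the 5′ end, XhoI/SalI at the 3′ end), which destroyed the sites at both junctions. Only a fragment of the original multiple cloning site remains downstream of the insert.

The plasmid is propagated in E. coli at high copy from a ColE1/pUC-type origin, and it also carries an f1 origin. A single Tn5 aminoglycoside phosphotransferase gene (NeoR/KanR) serves as the marker in both hosts. A bacterial bla-type promoter drives it for kanamycin selection in bacteria, and the SV40 enhancer/early promoter with the HSV TK polyadenylation signal drives it for G418 selection of stably transfected mammalian cells. Short annotated fragments of large T antigen, ble and the bGH poly(A) signal are probably backbone remnants or partial matches, not functional elements.

The recorded purpose is simply expression of EGFP-Rab18Q67L in mammalian cells. In Rab GTPases, the equivalent glutamine-to-leucine change is generally used to impair GTP hydrolysis and hold the protein in an active, GTP-bound state, though the record does not state this. The EGFP tag allows the localization of the mutant protein to be followed by fluorescence microscopy.
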