Addgene plasmid #49596: EGFP-Rab18Q67L
Purpose: expresses EGFP-Rab18Q67L in mammalian cells
Depositing lab: Marci Scidmore. Depositing organization: Cornell University.
Backbone
  Vector backbone: EGFP C1
  Backbone manufacturer: Clontech
  Backbone size w/o insert (bp): 4700
  Total vector size (bp): 5300
  Vector type: Mammalian Expression
  Selectable markers: Neomycin (select with G418)
Growth in bacteria
  Bacterial resistance: Kanamycin, 50 μg/mL
  Growth temperature: 37°C
  Growth strain: DH5alpha
  Copy number: High Copy
Gene/Insert
  Gene/Insert name: Rab18Q67L
  Species: H. sapiens (human)
  Insert size (bp): 600
  Mutation: Glutamine 67 to Leucine
  GenBank ID: AF498950
  Entrez Gene: RAB18 (a.k.a. RAB18LI1, WARBM3)
  Promoter: CMV
  Tag / fusion protein: EGFP (N terminal on insert)
  Cloning method: Restriction Enzyme; 5′ cloning site BamHI/BglII (destroyed during cloning); 3′ cloning site XhoI/SalI (destroyed during cloning)
  Sequencing primers: 5′ EGFP C (CATGGTCCTGCTGGAGTTCGTG)
Resource information
  A portion of this plasmid was derived from a plasmid made by: Rab18 derived from pDNA3.1+Rab18 purchased from Missours S&T cDNA Resource Center
Terms and licenses: Academic/Nonprofit Terms; Industry Terms: Not Available to Industry
How to cite: EGFP-Rab18Q67L was a gift from Marci Scidmore (Addgene plasmid # 49596)
