>Addgene plasmid #49596 | EGFP-Rab18Q67L | addgene partial sequence | sequence record 76316 | EGFP-C 5'-CATGGTCCTGCTGGAGTTCGTG-3'
CTCTCGGCATGGACGAGCTGTACAAGTCCGGACTCAGATCCACCATGGACGAGGACGTGCTAACCACCCT
GAAGATCCTCATCATCGGCGAGAGTGGGGTGGGCAAGTCCAGCCTGCTCTTGAGGTTCACAGATGATACG
TTTGATCCAGAACTTGCAGCAACAATAGGTGTTGACTTTAAGGTGAAAACAATTTCAGTGGATGGAAATA
AGGCTAAACTTGCAATATGGGATACTGCTGGTCTAGAGAGGTTTAGAACATTAACTCCCAGCTATTATAG
AGGTGCACAGGGTGTTATATTAGTTTATGATGTCACAAGAAGAGATACATTTGTTAAACTGGATAATTGG
TTAAATGAATTGGAAACATACTGTACAAGAAATGACATAGTAAACATGCTAGTTGGAAATAAAATCGATA
AGGAAAATCGTGAAGTCGATAGAAATGAAGGCCTGAAATTTGCACGAAAGCATTCCATGTTATTTATAGA
GGCAAGTGCAAAAACCTGTGATGGTGTACAATGTGCCTTTGAAGAACTTGTTGAAAAGATCATTCAGACC
CCTGGACTGTGGGAAAGTGAGAACCAGAATAAAGGAGTCAAACTGTCACACAGGGAAGAAGGCCAAGGAG
GAGGAGCCTGTGGTGGTTATTGCTCTGTGTTATAACTCGACGGTACCGCGGGCCCGGGATCCACCGGATC
TAGATAACTGATCATAATCAGCCATACCACATTTGTAGAGGTTTTACTTGCTTTAAAAAACCTCCCACAC
CTCCCCCTGAACCTGAAACATAAAATGAATGCAATTGTTGTTGTTAACTTGTTTATTGCAGCTTATAATG
GTTACAAATAAAGCAATAGCATCACAAATTTCACAAATAAAGCATTTTTTTCACTGCATTCTAGTTGTGG
TTTGTCCAAACTCATCAATGTATCTTAACGCGTAAATTGTAAGCGTTAATATTTTGTTAAAATTCGCGTT
AAATTTTTGTTA
